Addgene plasmid #236256: pPtGE30
Purpose: (Empty Backbone) Transmissible episome that contains the ShBle cassette
Depositing lab: Bogumil Karas. Depositing organization: University of Western Ontario. Publication: Breaking the cell wall for efficient DNA delivery to diatoms. Walker EJL, Pampuch M, Deng L, Li Y, Tran G, Mock T, Karas BJ. Nat Commun. 2026 Jan 22. doi: 10.1038/s41467-026-68562-6. PubMed 41571648.
Backbone
  Vector backbone: pCC1BAC
  Backbone size (bp): 16149
  Modifications to backbone: This plasmid is derived from a pCC1BAC backbone. It contains an algal selection marker (ShBle - zeocin resistance), origin of transfer (oriT) for conjugation, P. tricornutum region for episomal stability, as well as bacterial and yeast artificial chromosome elements. The algal marker is driven by the FcpD/FcpA promoter-terminator pair.
  Vector type: Bacterial Expression, Yeast Expression, Synthetic Biology ; P. tricornutum Expression
  Selectable markers: Zeocin, URA3, HIS3
Growth in bacteria
  Bacterial resistance: Chloramphenicol, 25 μg/mL
  Growth temperature: 37°C
  Growth strain: EPI300
  Growth instructions: This plasmid can be induced to high-copy number replication by supplementation with L-arabinose (100 µg/ml). Otherwise, it is maintained as 1-2 copies per cell.
  Copy number: Low Copy
Terms and licenses: Academic/Nonprofit Terms; Industry Terms: Not Available to Industry
How to cite: pPtGE30 was a gift from Bogumil Karas (Addgene plasmid # 236256 ; http://n2t.net/addgene:236256 ; RRID:Addgene_236256)
