[The description below was written by a language model from this plasmid's Addgene catalogue record and pLannotate feature annotations shown in this document.]
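Description:
pPtGE30 is an empty-backbone, multi-host shuttle episome of about 16.1 kb derived from pCC1BAC. It is designed to be built and maintained in Escherichia coli and yeast and then transferred by conjugation into the diatom Phaeodactylum tricornutum. In bacteria it behaves as a single-copy BAC. The F-plasmid ori2/repE replication module, the incC region and the sopA/sopB/sopC partitioning system keep it at one to two copies per cell. The additional oriV origin allows copy number to be raised by arabinose induction in a suitable host strain such as EPI300. Bacterial selection is by chloramphenicol through the cat gene and its native promoter. Remnants of the parent vector are also annotated, including a lambda cos site, a loxP site, and a T7 promoter and pUC-type multiple cloning site within a lacZα/lac promoter region.

For yeast, a CEN6/ARS element provides stable low-copy centromeric replication. HIS3 and URA3 serve as auxotrophic markers, and URA3 is also counterselectable with 5-FOA, so the plasmid suits yeast-based assembly of large inserts. An IncP oriT with the adjacent traJ gene makes the plasmid mobilisable from E. coli when transfer functions are supplied by a helper.

The algal component is the ShBle cassette, in which the Streptoalloteichus hindustanus bleomycin-binding protein confers zeocin resistance. According to the record it is driven by an FcpD promoter and FcpA terminator. The feature table marks only the ble coding sequence and a downstream FCPA fragment. The record also describes a P. tricornutum-derived region for episomal stability, which is not annotated and may lie in the unannotated stretch after traJ. The plasmid serves as a base vector for episomal expression and DNA delivery work in diatoms.
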