Features (pLannotate 1.2.2; 33 found; start..end, strand, type, name):
    604..975     +  CDS            ble: BLE_STRHI - Experimental evidence at protein level: Swiss-Prot protein existence level 1. Binding protein with a strong affinity to the bleomycin family of antibiotics. From Streptoalloteichus hindustanus.
   1053..1202    +  CDS            FCPA (fragment): FCPA_PHATR - Also known as FCP1. Experimental evidence at transcript level: Swiss-Prot protein existence level 2. The light-harvesting complex (LHC) functions as a light receptor, it captures and delivers excitation energy to photosystems with which it is closely associated. Energy is transferred from the carotenoid and chlorophyll C (or B) to chlorophyll A and the photosynthetic reaction centers where it is used to synthesize ATP and reducing power. From Phaeodactylum tricornutum (Diatom).
   1276..1511    +  CDS            TcR (fragment): tetracycline efflux protein; tet; confers resistance to tetracycline
   1675..1890    +  promoter       URA3 promoter: S. cerevisiae URA3
   1891..2694    +  CDS            URA3: orotidine-5'-phosphate decarboxylase, required for uracil biosynthesis; S. cerevisiae URA3; yeast auxotrophic marker, counterselectable with 5-fluoroorotic acid (5-FOA)
   2938..3285    -  CDS            YPB1_ECOLX (fragment): Protein predicted: Swiss-Prot protein existence level 4. From Escherichia coli.
   3453..3562    +  oriT           oriT: incP origin of transfer
   3595..3966    +  CDS            traJ: oriT-recognizing protein; traJ
   6637..7251    +  rep_origin     oriV: origin of replication for the bacterial F plasmid
   7327..7546    +  rep_origin     ori2: secondary origin of replication for the bacterial F plasmid; also known as oriS
   7637..8392    +  CDS            repE: replication initiation protein for the bacterial F plasmid; repE
   8395..8645    +  misc_feature   incC: incC; incompatibility region of the bacterial F plasmid
   8807..9310    +  misc_feature   CEN/ARS: S. cerevisiae CEN6 centromere fused to an autonomously replicating sequence
   9311..9497    +  promoter       HIS3 promoter: S. cerevisiae HIS3
   9498..10160   +  CDS            HIS3: imidazoleglycerol-phosphate dehydratase, required for histidine biosynthesis; S. cerevisiae HIS3; yeast auxotrophic marker
  10350..11525   +  CDS            sopA: partitioning protein for the bacterial F plasmid; sopA
  11525..12496   +  CDS            sopB: partitioning protein for the bacterial F plasmid; sopB
  12569..13042   +  misc_feature   sopC: sopC; centromere-like partitioning region of the bacterial F plasmid
  13142..13288   +  CDS            yuaZ (fragment): YUAZ_ECO57 - Protein predicted: Swiss-Prot protein existence level 4. From Escherichia coli O157:H7.
  13302..13700   -  misc_feature   cos: lambda cos site; allows packaging into phage lambda particles
  13718..13751   +  protein_bind   loxP: Cre-mediated recombination occurs in the 8-bp core sequence (GCATACAT). Cre recombinase
  13805..13904   +  misc_feature   bom (fragment): basis of mobility region from pBR322
  13910..14066   -  CDS            lacZα (fragment): LacZα fragment of β-galactosidase; lacZ fragment
  14069..14087   +  promoter       T7 promoter: promoter for bacteriophage T7 RNA polymerase
  14090..14146   +  misc_feature   MCS: pUC18/19 multiple cloning site
  14211..14233   -  protein_bind   lac operator (fragment): The lac repressor binds to the lac operator to inhibit transcription in E. coli. This inhibition can be relieved by adding lactose or isopropyl-β-D-thiogalactopyranoside (IPTG). lac repressor encoded by lacI
  14237..14267   -  promoter       lac promoter: promoter for the E. coli lac operon
  14282..14303   -  protein_bind   CAP binding site: CAP binding activates transcription in the presence of cAMP. E. coli catabolite activator protein
  14316..14379   -  CDS            lacI (fragment): lac repressor; lacI; The lac repressor binds to the lac operator to inhibit transcription in E. coli. This inhibition can be relieved by adding lactose or isopropyl-β-D-thiogalactopyranoside (IPTG).
  14421..14438   +  promoter       tet promoter (fragment): E. coli promoter for tetracycline efflux protein gene
  14526..15182   -  CDS            cat: CAT_ECOLX - Experimental evidence at protein level: Swiss-Prot protein existence level 1. This enzyme is an effector of chloramphenicol resistance in bacteria. From Escherichia coli. This protein is used as a marker in many commonly used cloning vectors, such as pACYC184.
  15183..15285   -  promoter       cat promoter: promoter of the E. coli cat gene encoding chloramphenicol acetyltransferase
  15401..15745   +  CDS            resD (fragment): REDF_ECOLI - Also known as D. Protein inferred from homology: Swiss-Prot protein existence level 3. Acts as a repressor of transcription and as a site-specific resolvase that cleaves at the RfsF site. From Escherichia coli (strain K12).
>Addgene plasmid #236256 | pPtGE30 | addgene full sequence | sequence record 474333 | Addgene NGS Result
ACTAGCTTGATTGGGATATCTCGCTCGTGCTTGTCGCGTGCTATGTCTTTTTAGGGTACTTTGAACCTAC
GTTCGTACTTGTGTAATATGATCATCGTCGTCATCGTATTATCGTTTTTCATCCGTCCAGCGCAAAATGC
ATTAGCAGCTAGTCCTAGCGTGCGGAGCTACCTGTACAGGTGCATGACGGATGCGTGTCCTTAAGTGAGT
TTCTAATTAACAGTAACTTCTTTACTTATGTTTCAGTTTGTAAGAAGCGGGATGCGCTCGTCGCTTGACA
TCTGATTGGACTGCGTCGGCACGTGAAAACTACATTGTGAAATCTGCTAAAACTCCGGGTATCTCTGACA
CAAAACGATTCGGCTTCGCAATTTCAACATTACGGTCAAGGCTAACGTATCTTTCTCGGTCAACTTCAGA
TTATGCCGATTAAATTGTCGTAGCTTTCAAGGCGTTTTGAGTACTGCGGCAGTTGTTGAACCTGCAAGGA
GAAGATCTCGACAACAGAATAAAGCGAAAAATGGGTCTCATGCACTAACACTCAGGCCTCCCTCATAATC
TCTGTTTGAGTTTACCAACAACACATATATACATTTCGACAAAATGGCCAAGTTGACCAGTGCCGTTCCG
GTGCTCACCGCGCGCGACGTCGCCGGAGCGGTCGAGTTCTGGACCGACCGGCTCGGGTTCTCCCGGGACT
TCGTGGAGGACGACTTCGCCGGTGTGGTCCGGGACGACGTGACCCTGTTCATCAGCGCGGTCCAGGACCA
GGTGGTGCCAGACAACACCCTGGCCTGGGTGTGGGTGCGCGGCCTGGACGAGCTGTACGCCGAGTGGTCG
GAGGTCGTGTCCACGAACTTCCGGGACGCCTCCGGGCCGGCCATGACCGAGATCGGCGAGCAGCCGTGGG
GGCGGGAGTTCGCCCTGCGCGACCCGGCCGGCAACTGCGTGCACTTCGTGGCCGAGGAGCAGGACTGACC
GACGCCGACCAACACCGCCGGTCCGACGCGGCCCGACGGGTCCGAGGCCTCGGAGATCTGGGCCCATGCG
GCCGCAACAACTACCTCGACTTTGGCTGGGACACTTTCAGTGAGGACAAGAAGCTTCAGAAGCGTGCTAT
CGAACTCAACCAGGGACGTGCGGCACAAATGGGCATCCTTGCTCTCATGGTGCACGAACAGTTGGGAGTC
TCTATCCTTCCTTAAAAATTTAATTTTCATTAGTTGCAGTCACTCCGCTTTGGTTTCGTAACTATAACGG
TCCTAAGGTAGCGAACGTTGCAGGCCATGCTGTCCAGGCAGGTAGATGACGACCATCAGGGACAGCTTCA
AGGATCGCTCGCGGCTCTTACCAGCCTAACTTCGATCATTGGACCGCTGATCGTCACGGCGATTTATGCC
GCCTCGGCGAGCACATGGAACGGGTTGGCATGGATTGTAGGCGCCGCCCTATACCTTGTCTGCCTCCCCG
CGTTGCGTCGCGGTGCATGGAGCCGGGCCACCTCGACCTGAATGGAAGCCGGCGGCACCTCGCTAACGGA
TTCACCACTCCAAGAATTGGAGCCAATCAATTCTTGCGGAGAACTGTGAATGCGCAAACCAACCCTTGGC
AGAACATATCCATCGCGTCCGCCATCTCCAGCAGCCGCACGCGGCGCATCGGGGGGGGGGGGGTTTCAAT
TCATCATTTTTTTTTTATTCTTTTTTTTGATTTCGGTTTCCTTGAAATTTTTTTGATTCGGTAATCTCCG
AACAGAAGGAAGAACGAAGGAAGGAGCACAGACTTAGATTGGTATATATACGCATATGTAGTGTTGAAGA
AACATGAAATTGCCCAGTATTCTTAACCCAACTGCACAGAACAAAAACCTGCAGGAAACGAAGATAAATC
ATGTCGAAAGCTACATATAAGGAACGTGCTGCTACTCATCCTAGTCCTGTTGCTGCCAAGCTATTTAATA
TCATGCACGAAAAGCAAACAAACTTGTGTGCTTCATTGGATGTTCGTACCACCAAGGAATTACTGGAGTT
AGTTGAAGCATTAGGTCCCAAAATTTGTTTACTAAAAACACATGTGGATATCTTGACTGATTTTTCCATG
GAGGGCACAGTTAAGCCGCTAAAGGCATTATCCGCCAAGTACAATTTTTTACTCTTCGAAGACAGAAAAT
TTGCTGACATTGGTAATACAGTCAAATTGCAGTACTCTGCGGGTGTATACAGAATAGCAGAATGGGCAGA
CATTACGAATGCACACGGTGTGGTGGGCCCAGGTATTGTTAGCGGTTTGAAGCAGGCGGCGGAAGAAGTA
ACAAAGGAACCTAGAGGCCTTTTGATGTTAGCAGAATTGTCATGCAAGGGCTCCCTAGCTACTGGAGAAT
ATACTAAGGGTACTGTTGACATTGCGAAGAGCGACAAAGATTTTGTTATCGGCTTTATTGCTCAAAGAGA
CATGGGTGGAAGAGATGAAGGTTACGATTGGTTGATTATGACACCCGGTGTGGGTTTAGATGACAAGGGA
GACGCATTGGGTCAACAGTATAGAACCGTGGATGATGTGGTCTCTACAGGATCTGACATTATTATTGTTG
GAAGAGGACTATTTGCAAAGGGAAGGGATGCTAAGGTAGAGGGTGAACGTTACAGAAAAGCAGGCTGGGA
AGCATATTTGAGAAGATGCGGCCAGCAAAACTAAAAAACTGTATTATAAGTAAATGCATGTATACTAAAC
TCACAAATTAGAGCTTCAATTTAATTATATCAGTTATTACCCGGCCGGGAATCTCGGTCGTAATGATTTT
TATAATGACGAAAAAAAAAAAAATTGGAAAGAAAACCCCCCCCCCCCCCGCAGCGTTGGGTCCTGGCCAC
GGGTGCGCATGATCGTGCTCCTGTCGTTGAGGACCCGGCTAGGCTGGCGGGGTTGCCTTACTGGTTAGCA
GAATGAATCACCGATACGCGAGCGAACGTGAAGCGACTGCTGCTGCAAAACGTCTGCGACCTGAGCAACA
ACATGAATGGTCTTCGGTTTCCGTGTTTCGTAAAGTCTGGAAACGCGGAAGTCAGCGCCCTGCACCATTA
TGTTCCGGATCTGCATCGCAGGATGCTGCTGGCTACCCTGTGGAACACCTACATCTGTATTAACGAAGCG
CTGGCATTGACCCTGAGTGATTTTTCTCTGGTCCCGCCGCATCCATACCGCCAGTTGTTTACCCTCACAA
CGTTCCAGTAACCGGGCATGTTCATCATCAGTAACCCGTATCGTGAGCATCCTCTCTCGTTTCATCGAGT
TACGCTAGGGATAACAGGGTAATATAGATCTTCCGCTGCATAACCCTGCTTCGGGGTCATTATAGCGATT
TTTTCGGTATATCCATCCTTTTTCGCACGATATACAGGATTTTGCCAAAGGGTTCGTGTAGACTTTCCTT
GGTGTATCCAACGGCGTCAGCCGGGCAGGATAGGTGAAGTAGGCCCACCCGCGAGCGGGTGTTCCTTCTT
CACTGTCCCTTATTCGCACCTGGCGGTGCTCAACGGGAATCCTGCTCTGCGAGGCTGGCCGGCTACCGCC
GGCGTAACAGATGAGGGCAAGCGGATGGCTGATGAAACCAAGCCAACCAGGAAGGGCAGCCCACCTATCA
AGGTGTACTGCCTTCCAGACGAACGAAGAGCGATTGAGGAAAAGGCGGCGGCGGCCGGCATGAGCCTGTC
GGCCTACCTGCTGGCCGTCGGCCAGGGCTACAAAATCACGGGCGTCGTGGACTATGAGCACGTCCGCGAG
CTGGCCCGCATCAATGGCGACCTGGGCCGCCTGGGCGGCCTGCTGAAACTCTGGCTCACCGACGACCCGC
GCACGGCGCGGTTCGGTGATGCCACGATCCTCGCCCTGCTGGCGAAGATCGAAGAGAAGCAGGACGAGCT
TGGCAAGGTCATGATGGGCGTGGTCCGCCCGAGGGCAGAGCCATGACTTTTTTAGCCGCTAAAACGGCCG
GGGGGTGCGCGTGATTGCCAAGCACGTCCCCATGCGCTCCATCAAGAAGAGGCACTTCGAGCTGTAAGTA
CATCACCGACGAGCAAGGCAAGACGATCCGCGCCTGTTTTATTGAGAACGTTGTTCGTGTTGGCCTCAAT
GGTAGCGATGCGTCATTCAGCGAAGTTCTGGTGCTGATGATGTGGTTCGCTTTGCCACTGGTCAATGTGG
TAAGCCCGTGTAATGTCAGTAACCTTTTTACTGATCTCAGCTTGAGCACGGTCGCTGATGAGCTTATCCA
TGGCCCCACGGTAACGGATATGATCCTCTAGGGCGTTGACAAATTCTTTGTCGGTTTTCATGGGGTAGAC
GTCAGTGACCAGGGAACGTCTCCCTACAAAAAGTTGCGCATACTTTGCTCCGTTGTCGACGGCAGGGGTG
TCGGACCAGATTGTATCTGTGGCAACGGCCTCATTGCGTCAATGGACCTTTAAAGCCGGGAAACGAGACT
TGAAATGTTTACGTAGAGGTGCATTATAGACCTCACGCGCATATTGAGTGGTTGCAAAAATGGTTTTGCG
AACGGTATCACTGGAGACCCATGCCAGGCAAGGACGGAGGGCATCATAATCATGTTCATTGCGTTGGACA
GCATGCTTGTTACACGTAAGTATACGGTCGAGAGCATCGTGACGTTGAGAATTACAGATGGCAACGTGTC
GGTGCATGTATTGGCCGAGATTGTCAAATCGTGGCTCAATATATGGCATGCCAGGTAAGTCATGGATGTC
GGTATGCCATTCAGCCTTCATGTCGATTTCGTTGTCGAGAACTGATGGGTCCCAGTCAACGTCAGAAGTA
AGAACAACATGGGGAAGGGAATGAAGTTCATGACTGGTGGGTGCGCGCATATCCATGTACGGAAGACCCT
GTCGTATGTTTAGTGGGATGATGTAATCATCCAGGGTAACAATACGTTGGTTGCCGCCCACGGTACGAGA
CCGATCTTGAACACAATTGTGGCAATGTTCAAGTTGGGCGCTGGAATGGATGGTTTTACCTTTACCAAGA
TGCGCGTATTGATGCATGATAACAACAATGGGCCCTCGTTGCGATTCGACAAGACCGGCAGCCGTGACAA
TGTCTAGATTGGACAAGGTATGTTCATTTATACCGGTTATGTTGGCTGAACGTCCAGTTTTGTGCAGTAC
GGTAACATCACTCCCCGCAAGTCCACCGTTGGCACCGCGATCGACAAGTGCAGATGTGGTATTTTGTACT
GTGTGTCGGGAGACTTGGTACTGTAACACATTTGACTGAAGTGACTTGGTGGTACCATGAGGACGGAGGG
AACCCGTTGATACGGTGTTGCGTGACGCTGCAAGTACCTTACGTATGTCGCCTGGATCCATACGTCCAAC
CCGATCAGAAAGATGTGCTAGGAGTTCCGTTTCTGGTGCACAATCATGAAAGGTATCCACGGGAGTTCCA
TTGTTGTCGTCCGGGGCTGCGTCGCGACTGCCAGTTGCATGTACATGCGCCATCAAGGGACGTGCCAATC
CATTACTAACCGGGAGAACCTTAGCTGGGGCAGCCAATCCCTGAAGTATAGCCTTAGCATCATCTGAGAG
CTGGTTCCACATATCTCTAGGGATATAAGGTCGTTCACGGTTAGTGGGCGTACTATGATGTCGGTTATTA
GTACAATTCTCCCTGCGGGCATGCGCATTGGCTTCATAGAGTACGGAAGGTGACAAGTCAATATTGTAGT
TAACATCCGGATCAGTGTCAAAGTCTGTAGGATGGTAAGAAAGATCAGTAGAATGAATACTACGCTTTTC
CTTGGGACTACGGGAATTAGAGAAGTTGTTTCCTTTATTGTAGAGTGACGCTGAAGCAAGTAGAAGACTA
AGGTAACTCTCGTAGCTAATAGGATTACCTCCTTTGGCTAGGTCAAGAGTGGCTGTGATCTTCACTTGAC
AAAGTTCCGGTACATTGTGGACAGCATTCTCCAAAAGACTAAGACACAGTTGCTTTGGGAGTTGCTCAGC
CATTGGTACAGTATTGTGGTAGATACAAAGGTGGTTCTTCCAATGAAGGATAAATCCTTCTGCTGTGCCT
GTCCATGAGGATCCATATTTCGCCGTAGTTAGGTAACCAAGCGTGGTGGCTGAACTGATCTTCGCACTTG
CTGATTCCGTATAGTGTTTGACAACTTTACAAAACACTTCTTGCGCAGTTCGCTCTAGCCTGGACAGAGA
AGGGACAATCTTCGTCGTTAAGACTCGTGCGAATAGCAAAAGATCACAAAATAGCACATCGGCACCGACC
AACGATTATTTCCAAGGAAAAAAAGAATGCTTCACTACAAGAAATTGTGTCATCCCTATACAGAGTCTTG
TTACTGTGACAGAAAATTGATGGAAGATGTGGCGGATTGCCTTTACACTAGCCAACTTGTTCGACTAATT
GCAGCTTCTTCTGAGAGGCTTCACCGAGTAACGCGAAGAACACCGGTGTCTCGTACATGCTCGTCGGTGA
ACGCTCGTCCAATGACACCCCCCACTTTGTATCAATATCCCAACTTGGTAGTGAACTGGAATGATACATG
CAATTTCGCGCCGCATCAACAGCCACGGGCACCATCGACGAATAGACTCGGTCGAGCTGGTTGCCCTCGC
CGCTGGGCTGGCGGCCGTCTATGGCCCTGCAAACGCGCCAGAAACGCCGTCGAAGCCGTGTGCGAGACAC
CGCGGCCGGCCGCCGGCGTTGTGGATACCTCGCGGAAAACTTGGCCCTCACTGACAGATGAGGGGCGGAC
GTTGACACTTGAGGGGCCGACTCACCCGGCGCGGCGTTGACAGATGAGGGGCAGGCTCGATTTCGGCCGG
CGACGTGGAGCTGGCCAGCCTCGCAAATCGGCGAAAACGCCTGATTTTACGCGAGTTTCCCACAGATGAT
GTGGACAAGCCTGGGGATAAGTGCCCTGCGGTATTGACACTTGAGGGGCGCGACTACTGACAGATGAGGG
GCGCGATCCTTGACACTTGAGGGGCAGAGTGCTGACAGATGAGGGGCGCACCTATTGACATTTGAGGGGC
TGTCCACAGGCAGAAAATCCAGCATTTGCAAGGGTTTCCGCCCGTTTTTCGGCCACCGCTAACCTGTCTT
TTAACCTGCTTTTAAACCAATATTTATAAACCTTGTTTTTAACCAGGGCTGCGCCCTGTGCGCGTGACCG
CGCACGCCGAAGGGGGGTGCCCCCCCTTCTCGAACCCTCCCGGTCGAGTGAGCGAGGAAGCACCAGGGAA
CAGCACTTATATATTCTGCTTACACACGATGCCTGAAAAAACTTCCCTTGGGGTTATCCACTTATCCACG
GGGATATTTTTATAATTATTTTTTTTATAGTTTTTAGATCTTCTTTTTTAGAGCGCCTTGTAGGCCTTTA
TCCATGCTGGTTCTAGAGAAGGTGTTGTGACAAATTGCCCTTTCAGTGTGACAAATCACCCTCAAATGAC
AGTCCTGTCTGTGACAAATTGCCCTTAACCCTGTGACAAATTGCCCTCAGAAGAAGCTGTTTTTTCACAA
AGTTATCCCTGCTTATTGACTCTTTTTTATTTAGTGTGACAATCTAAAAACTTGTCACACTTCACATGGA
TCTGTCATGGCGGAAACAGCGGTTATCAATCACAAGAAACGTAAAAATAGCCCGCGAATCGTCCAGTCAA
ACGACCTCACTGAGGCGGCATATAGTCTCTCCCGGGATCAAAAACGTATGCTGTATCTGTTCGTTGACCA
GATCAGAAAATCTGATGGCACCCTACAGGAACATGACGGTATCTGCGAGATCCATGTTGCTAAATATGCT
GAAATATTCGGATTGACCTCTGCGGAAGCCAGTAAGGATATACGGCAGGCATTGAAGAGTTTCGCGGGGA
AGGAAGTGGTTTTTTATCGCCCTGAAGAGGATGCCGGCGATGAAAAAGGCTATGAATCTTTTCCTTGGTT
TATCAAACGTGCGCACAGTCCATCCAGAGGGCTTTACAGTGTACATATCAACCCATATCTCATTCCCTTC
TTTATCGGGTTACAGAACCGGTTTACGCAGTTTCGGCTTAGTGAAACAAAAGAAATCACCAATCCGTATG
CCATGCGTTTATACGAATCCCTGTGTCAGTATCGTAAGCCGGATGGCTCAGGCATCGTCTCTCTGAAAAT
CGACTGGATCATAGAGCGTTACCAGCTGCCTCAAAGTTACCAGCGTATGCCTGACTTCCGCCGCCGCTTC
CTGCAGGTCTGTGTTAATGAGATCAACAGCAGAACTCCAATGCGCCTCTCATACATTGAGAAAAAGAAAG
GCCGCCAGACGACTCATATCGTATTTTCCTTCCGCGATATCACTTCCATGACGACAGGATAGTCTGAGGG
TTATCTGTCACAGATTTGAGGGTGGTTCGTCACATTTGTTCTGACCTACTGAGGGTAATTTGTCACAGTT
TTGCTGTTTCCTTCAGCCTGCATGGATTTTCTCATACTTTTTGAACTGTAATTTTTAAGGAAGCCAAATT
TGAGGGCAGTTTGTCACAGTTGATTTCCTTCTCTTTCCCTTCGTCATGTGACCTGATATCGGGGGTTAGT
TCGTCATCATTGATGAGGGTTGATTATCACAGTTTATTACTCTGAATTGGCTATCCGCGTGTGTACCTCT
ACCTGGAGTTTTTCCCACGGTGGATATTTCTTCTTGCGCTGAGCGTAAGAGCTATCTGACAGAACAGTTC
TTCTTTGCTTCCTCGCCAGTTCGCTCGCTATGCTCGGTTACACGGCTGCGGCGAGCATCACGTGCTATAA
AAATAATTATAATTTAAATTTTTTAATATAAATATATAAATTAAAAATAGAAAGTAAAAAAAGAAATTAA
AGAAAAAATAGTTTTTGTTTTCCGAAGATGTAAAAGACTCTAGGGGGATCGCCAACAAATACTACCTTTT
ACCTTGCTCTTCCTGCTCTCAGGTATTAATGCCGAATTGTTTCATCTTGTCTGTGTAGAAGACCACACAC
GAAAATCCTGTGATTTTACATTTTACTTATCGTTAATCGAATGTATATCTATTTAATCTGCTTTTCTTGT
CTAATAAATATATATGTAAAGTACGCTTTTTGTTGAAATTTTTTAAACCTTTGTTTATTTTTTTTTCTTC
ATTCCGTAACTCTTCTACCTTCTTTATTTACTTTCTAAAATCCAAATACAAAACATAAAAATAAATAAAC
ACAGAGTAAATTCCCAAATTATTCCATCATTAAAAGATACGAGGCGCGTGTAAGTTACAGGCAAGCGATC
CTAGTACACTCTATATTTTTTTATGCCTCGGTAATGATTTTCATTTTTTTTTTCCACCTAGCGGATGACT
CTTTTTTTTTCTTAGCGATTGGCATTATCACATAATGAATTATACATTATATAAAGTAATGTGATTTCTT
CGAAGAATATACTAAAAAATGAGCAGGCAAGATAAACGAAGGCAAAGATGACAGAGCAGAAAGCCCTAGT
AAAGCGTATTACAAATGAAACCAAGATTCAGATTGCGATCTCTTTAAAGGGTGGTCCCCTAGCGATAGAG
CACTCGATCTTCCCAGAAAAAGAGGCAGAAGCAGTAGCAGAACAGGCCACACAATCGCAAGTGATTAACG
TCCACACAGGTATAGGGTTTCTGGACCATATGATACATGCTCTGGCCAAGCATTCCGGCTGGTCGCTAAT
CGTTGAGTGCATTGGTGACTTACACATAGACGACCATCACACCACTGAAGACTGCGGGATTGCTCTCGGT
CAAGCTTTTAAAGAGGCCCTAGGGGCCGTGCGTGGAGTAAAAAGGTTTGGATCAGGATTTGCGCCTTTGG
ATGAGGCACTTTCCAGAGCGGTGGTAGATCTTTCGAACAGGCCGTACGCAGTTGTCGAACTTGGTTTGCA
AAGGGAGAAAGTAGGAGATCTCTCTTGCGAGATGATCCCGCATTTTCTTGAAAGCTTTGCAGAGGCTAGC
AGAATTACCCTCCACGTTGATTGTCTGCGAGGCAAGAATGATCATCACCGTAGTGAGAGTGCGTTCAAGG
CTCTTGCGGTTGCCATAAGAGAAGCCACCTCGCCCAATGGTACCAACGATGTTCCCTCCACCAAAGGTGT
TCTTATGTAGTTTTACACAGGAGTCTGGACTTGACGCTAGTGATAATAAGTGACTGAGGTATGTGCTCTT
CTTATCTCCTTTTGTAGTGTTGCTCTTATTTTAAACAACTTTGCGGTTTTTTGATGACTTTGCGATTTTG
TTGTTGCTTTGCAGTAAATTGCAAGATTTAATAAAAAAACGCAAAGCAATGATTAAAGGATGTTCAGAAT
GAAACTCATGGAAACACTTAACCAGTGCATAAACGCTGGTCATGAAATGACGAAGGCTATCGCCATTGCA
CAGTTTAATGATGACAGCCCGGAAGCGAGGAAAATAACCCGGCGCTGGAGAATAGGTGAAGCAGCGGATT
TAGTTGGGGTTTCTTCTCAGGCTATCAGAGATGCCGAGAAAGCAGGGCGACTACCGCACCCGGATATGGA
AATTCGAGGACGGGTTGAGCAACGTGTTGGTTATACAATTGAACAAATTAATCATATGCGTGATGTGTTT
GGTACGCGATTGCGACGTGCTGAAGACGTATTTCCACCGGTGATCGGGGTTGCTGCCCATAAAGGTGGCG
TTTACAAAACCTCAGTTTCTGTTCATCTTGCTCAGGATCTGGCTCTGAAGGGGCTACGTGTTTTGCTCGT
GGAAGGTAACGACCCCCAGGGAACAGCCTCAATGTATCACGGATGGGTACCAGATCTTCATATTCATGCA
GAAGACACTCTCCTGCCTTTCTATCTTGGGGAAAAGGACGATGTCACTTATGCAATAAAGCCCACTTGCT
GGCCGGGGCTTGACATTATTCCTTCCTGTCTGGCTCTGCACCGTATTGAAACTGAGTTAATGGGCAAATT
TGATGAAGGTAAACTGCCCACCGATCCACACCTGATGCTCCGACTGGCCATTGAAACTGTTGCTCATGAC
TATGATGTCATAGTTATTGACAGCGCGCCTAACCTGGGTATCGGCACGATTAATGTCGTATGTGCTGCTG
ATGTGCTGATTGTTCCCACGCCTGCTGAGTTGTTTGACTACACCTCCGCACTGCAGTTTTTCGATATGCT
TCGTGATCTGCTCAAGAACGTTGATCTTAAAGGGTTCGAGCCTGATGTACGTATTTTGCTTACCAAATAC
AGCAATAGCAATGGCTCTCAGTCCCCGTGGATGGAGGAGCAAATTCGGGATGCCTGGGGAAGCATGGTTC
TAAAAAATGTTGTACGTGAAACGGATGAAGTTGGTAAAGGTCAGATCCGGATGAGAACTGTTTTTGAACA
GGCCATTGATCAACGCTCTTCAACTGGTGCCTGGAGAAATGCTCTTTCTATTTGGGAACCTGTCTGCAAT
GAAATTTTCGATCGTCTGATTAAACCACGCTGGGAGATTAGATAATGAAGCGTGCGCCTGTTATTCCAAA
ACATACGCTCAATACTCAACCGGTTGAAGATACTTCGTTATCGACACCAGCTGCCCCGATGGTGGATTCG
TTAATTGCGCGCGTAGGAGTAATGGCTCGCGGTAATGCCATTACTTTGCCTGTATGTGGTCGGGATGTGA
AGTTTACTCTTGAAGTGCTCCGGGGTGATAGTGTTGAGAAGACCTCTCGGGTATGGTCAGGTAATGAACG
TGACCAGGAGCTGCTTACTGAGGACGCACTGGATGATCTCATCCCTTCTTTTCTACTGACTGGTCAACAG
ACACCGGCGTTCGGTCGAAGAGTATCTGGTGTCATAGAAATTGCCGATGGGAGTCGCCGTCGTAAAGCTG
CTGCACTTACCGAAAGTGATTATCGTGTTCTGGTTGGCGAGCTGGATGATGAGCAGATGGCTGCATTATC
CAGATTGGGTAACGATTATCGCCCAACAAGTGCTTATGAACGTGGTCAGCGTTATGCAAGCCGATTGCAG
AATGAATTTGCTGGAAATATTTCTGCGCTGGCTGATGCGGAAAATATTTCACGTAAGATTATTACCCGCT
GTATCAACACCGCCAAATTGCCTAAATCAGTTGTTGCTCTTTTTTCTCACCCCGGTGAACTATCTGCCCG
GTCAGGTGATGCACTTCAAAAAGCCTTTACAGATAAAGAGGAATTACTTAAGCAGCAGGCATCTAACCTT
CATGAGCAGAAAAAAGCTGGGGTGATATTTGAAGCTGAAGAAGTTATCACTCTTTTAACTTCTGTGCTTA
AAACGTCATCTGCATCAAGAACTAGTTTAAGCTCACGACATCAGTTTGCTCCTGGAGCGACAGTATTGTA
TAAGGGCGATAAAATGGTGCTTAACCTGGACAGGTCTCGTGTTCCAACTGAGTGTATAGAGAAAATTGAG
GCCATTCTTAAGGAACTTGAAAAGCCAGCACCCTGATGCGACCTCGTTTTAGTCTACGTTTATCTGTCTT
TACTTAATGTCCTTTGTTACAGGCCAGAAAGCATAACTGGCCTGAATATTCTCTCTGGGCCCACTGTTCC
ACTTGTATCGTCGGTCTGATAATCAGACTGGGACCACGGTCCCACTCGTATCGTCGGTCTGATTATTAGT
CTGGGACCACGGTCCCACTCGTATCGTCGGTCTGATTATTAGTCTGGGACCACGGTCCCACTCGTATCGT
CGGTCTGATAATCAGACTGGGACCACGGTCCCACTCGTATCGTCGGTCTGATTATTAGTCTGGGACCATG
GTCCCACTCGTATCGTCGGTCTGATTATTAGTCTGGGACCACGGTCCCACTCGTATCGTCGGTCTGATTA
TTAGTCTGGAACCACGGTCCCACTCGTATCGTCGGTCTGATTATTAGTCTGGGACCACGGTCCCACTCGT
ATCGTCGGTCTGATTATTAGTCTGGGACCACGATCCCACTCGTGTTGTCGGTCTGATTATCGGTCTGGGA
CCACGGTCCCACTTGTATTGTCGATCAGACTATCAGCGTGAGACTACGATTCCATCAATGCCTGTCAAGG
GCAAGTATTGACATGTCGTCGTAACCTGTAGAACGGAGTAACCTCGGTGTGCGGTTGTATGCCTGCTGTG
GATTGCTGCTGTGTCCTGCTTATCCACAACATTTTGCGCACGGTTATGTGGACAAAATACCTGGTTACCC
AGGCCGTGCCGGCACGTTAACCGGGCTGCATCCGATGCAAGTGTGTCGCTGTCGACGAGCTCGCGAGCTC
GGACATGAGGTTGCCCCGTATTCAGTGTCGCTGATTTGTATTGTCTGAAGTTGTTTTTACGTTAAGTTGA
TGCAGATCAATTAATACGATACCTGCGTCATAATTGATTATTTGACGTGGTTTGATGGCCTCCACGCACG
TTGTGATATGTAGATGATAATCATTATCACTTTACGGGTCCTTTCCGGTGATCCGACAGGTTACGGGGCG
GCGACCTCGCGGGTTTTCGCTATTTATGAAAATTTTCCGGTTTAAGGCGTTTCCGTTCTTCTTCGTCATA
ACTTAATGTTTTTATTTAAAATACCCTCTGAAAAGAAAGGAAACGACAGGTGCTGAAAGCGAGCTTTTTG
GCCTCTGTCGTTTCCTTTCTCTGTTTTTGTCCGTGGAATGAACAATGGAAGTCCGAGCTCATCGCTAATA
ACTTCGTATAGCATACATTATACGAAGTTATATTCGATGCGGCCGCAAGGGGTTCGCGTCAGCGGGTGTT
GGCGGGTGTCGGGGCTGGCTTAACTATGCGGCATCAGAGCAGATTGTACTGAGAGTGCACCATATGCGGT
GTGAAATACCACACAGATGCGTAAGGAGAAAATACCGCATCAGGCGCCATTCGCCATTCAGCTGCGCAAC
TGTTGGGAAGGGCGATCGGTGCGGGCCTCTTCGCTATTACGCCAGCTGGCGAAAGGGGGATGTGCTGCAA
GGCGATTAAGTTGGGTAACGCCAGGGTTTTCCCAGTCACGACGTTGTAAAACGACGGCCAGTGAATTGTA
ATACGACTCACTATAGGGCGAATTCGAGCTCGGTACCCGGGGATCCTCTAGAGTCGACCTGCAGGCATGC
AAGCTTGAGTATTCTATAGTCTCACCTAAATAGCTTGGCGTAATCATGGTCATAGCTGTTTCCTGTGTGA
AATTGTTATCCGCTCACAATTCCACACAACATACGAGCCGGAAGCATAAAGTGTAAAGCCTGGGGTGCCT
AATGAGTGAGCTAACTCACATTAATTGCGTTGCGCTCACTGCCCGCTTTCCAGTCGGGAAACCTGTCGTG
CCAGCTGCATTAATGAATCGGCCAACGCGAACCCCTTGCGGCCGCCCGGGCCGTCGACCAATTCTCATGT
TTGACAGCTTATCATCGAATTTCTGCCATTCATCCGCTTATTATCACTTATTCAGGCGTAGCAACCAGGC
GTTTAAGGGCACCAATAACTGCCTTAAAAAAATTACGCCCCGCCCTGCCACTCATCGCAGTACTGTTGTA
ATTCATTAAGCATTCTGCCGACATGGAAGCCATCACAAACGGCATGATGAACCTGAATCGCCAGCGGCAT
CAGCACCTTGTCGCCTTGCGTATAATATTTGCCCATGGTGAAAACGGGGGCGAAGAAGTTGTCCATATTG
GCCACGTTTAAATCAAAACTGGTGAAACTCACCCAGGGATTGGCTGAGACGAAAAACATATTCTCAATAA
ACCCTTTAGGGAAATAGGCCAGGTTTTCACCGTAACACGCCACATCTTGCGAATATATGTGTAGAAACTG
CCGGAAATCGTCGTGGTATTCACTCCAGAGCGATGAAAACGTTTCAGTTTGCTCATGGAAAACGGTGTAA
CAAGGGTGAACACTATCCCATATCACCAGCTCACCGTCTTTCATTGCCATACGAAATTCCGGATGAGCAT
TCATCAGGCGGGCAAGAATGTGAATAAAGGCCGGATAAAACTTGTGCTTATTTTTCTTTACGGTCTTTAA
AAAGGCCGTAATATCCAGCTGAACGGTCTGGTTATAGGTACATTGAGCAACTGACTGAAATGCCTCAAAA
TGTTCTTTACGATGCCATTGGGATATATCAACGGTGGTATATCCAGTGATTTTTTTCTCCATTTTAGCTT
CCTTAGCTCCTGAAAATCTCGATAACTCAAAAAATACGCCCGGTAGTGATCTTATTTCATTATGGTGAAA
GTTGGAACCTCTTACGTGCCGATCAACGTCTCATTTTCGCCAAAAGTTGGCCCAGGGCTTCCCGGTATCA
ACAGGGACACCAGGATTTATTTATTCTGCGAAGTGATCTTCCGTCACAGGTATTTATTCGCGATAAGCTC
ATGGAGCGGCGTAACCGTCGCACAGGAAGGACAGAGAAAGCGCGGATCTGGGAAGTGACGGACAGAACGG
TCAGGACCTGGATTGGGGAGGCGGTTGCCGCCGCTGCTGCTGACGGTGTGACGTTCTCTGTTCCGGTCAC
ACCACATACGTTCCGCCATTCCTATGCGATGCACATGCTGTATGCCGGTATACCGCTGAAAGTTCTGCAA
AGCCTGATGGGACATAAGTCCATCAGTTCAACGGAAGTCTACACGAAGGTTTTTGCGCTGGATGTGGCTG
CCCGGCACCGGGTGCAGTTTGCGATGCCGGAGTCTGATGCGGTTGCGATGCTGAAACAATTATCCTGAGA
ATAAATGCCTTGGCCTTTATATGGAAATGTGGAACTGAGTGGATATGCTGTTTTTGTCTGTTAAACAGAG
AAGCTGGCTGTTATCCACTGAGAAGCGAACGAAACAGTCGGGAAAATCTCCCATTATCGTAGAGATCCGC
ATTATTAATCTCAGGAGCCTGTGTAGCGTTTATAGGAAGTAGTGTTCTGTCATGATGCCTGCAAGCGGTA
ACGAAAACGATTTGAATATGCCTTCAGGAACAATAGAAATCTTCGTGCGGTGTTACGTTGAAGTGGAGCG
GATTATGTCAGCAATGGACAGAACAACCTAATGAACACAGAACCATGATGTGGTCTGTCCTTTTACAGCC
AGTAGTGCTCGCCGCAGTCGAGCGACAGGGCGAAGCCCATCGAT
